Addgene plasmid #235110: VN1313 pB2Hws_v30_pLWeakRBS_TIR371_cI-Asf1B+rpoA-IP1_Ddcm_eGFP-wcKanR
Purpose: Quantitative bacterial two-hybrid (qB2H). Expresses Asf1B and IP1.
Depositing lab: Oscar Ramos. Depositing organization: Commissariat Energie Atomique (CEA), Saclay. Publication: Optimized Quantitative Bacterial Two-Hybrid (qB2H) for Protein-Protein Interaction Assessment. Guyot A, Maillard E, Ferreira-Pinto K, Plancon-Arnould L, Nadaradjane AA, Guerois R, Ochsenbein F, Martin L, Ramos OHP. Comput Struct Biotechnol J. 2026 May 25;35(1):0098. doi: 10.34133/csbj.0098. eCollection 2026. PubMed 42199375.
Backbone
  Vector backbone: pAC
  Backbone size w/o insert (bp): 6375
  Vector type: Bacterial Expression, Synthetic Biology ; Quantitative bacterial two-hybrid (qB2H)
Growth in bacteria
  Bacterial resistance: Chloramphenicol, 25 μg/mL
  Growth temperature: 37°C
  Growth strain: SB39 (Addgene #235121)
  Growth instructions: Resistant to kanamycin (dependent on the interaction strength)
  Copy number: Low Copy
Gene/Insert 1
  Gene/Insert name: Asf1B (alt names: Anti-silencing function protein 1 homolog B; CCG1-interacting factor A-II)
  Species: H. sapiens (human)
  Insert size (bp): 483
  Entrez Gene: ASF1B (a.k.a. CIA-II)
  Promoter: LtetO
  Cloning method: Restriction Enzyme; 5′ cloning site Acc65I (not destroyed); 3′ cloning site SacI (not destroyed)
  Sequencing primers: 5′ GATCAGGGATAGCGGTCAGG; 3′ TCCCCGTGGAGGTAATAATTGAC
Gene/Insert 2
  Gene/Insert name: IP1
  Species: Synthetic
  Insert size (bp): 72
  Promoter: lpp+lacUV5
  Tag / fusion protein: cI_E34P-rpoA (N terminal on insert)
  Cloning method: Restriction Enzyme; 5′ cloning site NotI (not destroyed); 3′ cloning site BamHI (not destroyed)
  Sequencing primers: 5′ GAACAGCGTACCGACCTGGAC; 3′ AAGTTGGCCCAGGGCT
Terms and licenses: Academic/Nonprofit Terms; Industry Terms: Not Available to Industry
Depositor comments: Please note that this plasmid may require a unique bacterial strain, so make sure to confirm that you can also obtain the appropriate growth strain. Please contact us or contact our distributors if you have any questions. Please visit https://doi.org/10.1101/2025.10.29.680610 for bioRxiv preprint.
How to cite: VN1313 pB2Hws_v30_pLWeakRBS_TIR371_cI-Asf1B+rpoA-IP1_Ddcm_eGFP-wcKanR was a gift from Oscar Ramos (Addgene plasmid # 235110 ; http://n2t.net/addgene:235110 ; RRID:Addgene_235110)
