[The description below was written by a language model from this plasmid's Addgene catalogue record and pLannotate feature annotations shown in this document.]
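Description:
VN1313 pB2Hws_v30_pLWeakRBS_TIR371_cI-Asf1B+rpoA-IP1_Ddcm_eGFP-wcKanR is a single-plasmid quantitative bacterial two-hybrid (qB2H) construct built on a pAC backbone for use in E. coli. It replicates from a p15A origin (catalogued as low copy), also carries an f1 origin, and is maintained by chloramphenicol selection through a cat promoter-driven CmR gene. The record indicates it is grown in a dedicated strain, SB39, so the assay probably depends on that host background.

Both hybrid partners are encoded on the same plasmid. A PLtetO-1-type promoter drives the phage λ cI repressor fused in frame to a 483 bp insert of human ASF1B, a histone chaperone, giving the DNA-binding "bait". Separately, an lpp+lacUV5 promoter with a lac operator drives a fragment of the E. coli RNA polymerase α subunit (rpoA) fused to IP1, a short 72 bp synthetic insert that is too small to be picked up as a feature in the annotation. The catalogue lists the tag on IP1 as "cI_E34P-rpoA", whereas the plasmid name and feature table place cI on Asf1B and rpoA on IP1; the E34P change in cI is not resolvable from the table.

The reporter module consists of EGFP followed by a KanR (aph(3')-Ia) gene downstream of a partial lacUV5-type promoter. In this kind of system, cI binds an operator near the weak promoter, and a bait-prey interaction recruits RNA polymerase through the rpoA fusion. Fluorescence and kanamycin resistance therefore scale with interaction strength, as the record notes for kanamycin. Name elements such as the weak RBS, TIR371 and Ddcm suggest expression tuning and a dcm-related change, but they are not explained in the record.
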