Features (pLannotate 1.2.2; 19 found; start..end, strand, type, name):
    133..235     +  promoter       cat promoter: promoter of the E. coli cat gene encoding chloramphenicol acetyltransferase
    236..895     +  CDS            CmR: chloramphenicol acetyltransferase; cat; confers resistance to chloramphenicol
   1194..1268    -  CDS            YPB2_ECOLX (fragment): Protein predicted: Swiss-Prot protein existence level 4. From Escherichia coli.
   1282..1746    -  CDS            ASF1B (fragment): ASF1B_HUMAN - Experimental evidence at protein level: Swiss-Prot protein existence level 1. Histone chaperone that facilitates histone deposition and histone exchange and removal during nucleosome assembly and disassembly. Cooperates with chromatin assembly factor 1 (CAF-1) to promote replication-dependent chromatin assembly. Does not participate in replication-independent nucleosome deposition which is mediated by ASF1A and HIRA. Required for spermatogenesis. From Homo sapiens (Human).
   1756..2466    -  CDS            λ repressor: phage λ repressor; cI
   2503..2532    -  promoter       PLtetO-1 promoter (fragment): modified phage lambda PL promoter with tet operator sites (Lutz and Bujard, 1997)
   2749..2769    +  promoter       lac UV5 promoter (fragment): E. coli lac promoter with an "up" mutation
   2802..3518    +  CDS            EGFP: EGFP is a basic (constitutively fluorescent) green fluorescent protein published in 1996, derived from Aequorea victoria. It is reported to be a rapidly-maturing weak dimer with moderate acid sensitivity.
   3544..4353    +  CDS            KanR: aminoglycoside phosphotransferase; aph(3')-Ia; confers resistance to kanamycin in bacteria or G418 (Geneticin®) in eukaryotes
   4369..4426    -  promoter       AmpR promoter (fragment): bla
   4452..4905    -  rep_origin     f1 ori (sequence partly withheld): f1 bacteriophage origin of replication; arrow indicates direction of (+) strand synthesis
   4972..4999    -  terminator     T7Te terminator: phage T7 early transcription terminator
   5069..5614    +  rep_origin     p15A ori: Plasmids containing the medium-copy-number p15A origin of replication can be propagated in E. coli cells that contain a second plasmid with the ColE1 origin.
   5702..5742    +  rep_origin     RSF ori (fragment): Plasmids containing the RSF 1030 origin of replication can be propagated in E. coli cells that contain additional plasmids with compatible origins.
   5854..5884    +  promoter       lac UV5 promoter: E. coli lac promoter with an "up" mutation
   5892..5908    +  protein_bind   lac operator: The lac repressor binds to the lac operator to inhibit transcription in E. coli. This inhibition can be relieved by adding lactose or isopropyl-β-D-thiogalactopyranoside (IPTG). lac repressor encoded by lacI
   5928..5952    +  CDS            lacZα (fragment): LacZα fragment of β-galactosidase; lacZ fragment
   5978..6721    +  CDS            rpoA (fragment): RPOA_ECO24 - Experimental evidence at protein level: Swiss-Prot protein existence level 1. DNA-dependent RNA polymerase catalyzes the transcription of DNA into RNA using the four ribonucleoside triphosphates as substrates. From Escherichia coli O139:H28 (strain E24377A / ETEC).
   6869..12      -  mobile_element IS1 (fragment) (across the origin): prokaryotic transposable element IS1
>Addgene plasmid #235110 | VN1313 pB2Hws_v30_pLWeakRBS_TIR371_cI-Asf1B+rpoA-IP1_Ddcm_eGFP-wcKanR | addgene full sequence | sequence record 474971 | Addgene NGS Result
GGCAGCATCACCCGACGCACTTTGCGCCGAATAAATACCTGTGACGGAAGATCACTTCGCAGAATAAATA
AATCCTGGTGTCCCTGTTGATACCGGGAAGCCCTGGGCCAACTTTTGGCGAAAATGAGACGTTGATCGGC
ACGTAAGAGGTTCCAACTTTCACCATAATGAAATAAGATCACTACCGGGCGTATTTTTTGAGTTATCGAG
ATTTTCAGGAGCTAAGGAAGCTAAAATGGAGAAAAAAATCACTGGATATACCACCGTTGATATATCCCAA
TGGCATCGTAAAGAACATTTTGAGGCATTTCAGTCAGTTGCTCAATGTACCTATAACCAGACCGTTCAGC
TGGATATTACGGCCTTTTTAAAGACCGTAAAGAAAAATAAGCACAAGTTTTATCCGGCCTTTATTCACAT
TCTTGCCCGCCTGATGAATGCTCATCCGGAATTCCGTATGGCAATGAAAGACGGTGAGCTGGTGATATGG
GATAGTGTTCACCCTTGTTACACCGTTTTCCATGAGCAAACTGAAACGTTTTCATCGCTCTGGAGTGAAT
ACCACGACGATTTCCGGCAGTTTCTACACATATATTCGCAAGATGTGGCGTGTTACGGTGAAAACCTGGC
CTATTTCCCTAAAGGGTTTATTGAGAATATGTTTTTCGTCTCAGCCAATCCCTGGGTGAGTTTCACCAGT
TTTGATTTAAACGTGGCCAATATGGACAACTTCTTCGCCCCCGTTTTCACCATGGGCAAATATTATACGC
AAGGCGACAAGGTGCTGATGCCGCTGGCGATTCAGGTTCATCATGCCGTTTGTGATGGCTTCCATGTCGG
CAGAATGCTTAATGAATTACAACAGTACTGCGATGAGTGGCAGGGCGGGGCGTAATTTTTTTAAGGCAGT
TATTGGTGCCCTTAAACGCCTGGTTGCTACGCCTGAATAAGTGATAATAAGCGGATGAATGGCAGAAATT
CGAAAGCAAATTCGACCCGGTCGTCGGTTCAGGGCAGGGTCGTTAAATAGCCGCTTATGTCTATTGCTGG
TTTACCGGTTTATTGACTACCGGAAGCAGTGTGACCGTGTGCTTCTCAAATGCCTGAGGCCAGTTTGCTC
AGGCTCTCCCCGTGGAGGTAATAATTGACGATATGATCATTTATTCTGCCTCCCAGAGCCTGATAAAAAC
GGTTAGCGCTTCGTTAATACAGATGTAGGTGTTCCACAGGGTAGCCAGCAGCATCCTGCGATGCAGATCT
GTAAGGTAAGAGCTCTTATCAGTTATCCCAATTGATATGGAAGCGGGTAACACGCGGATTGGATGCCAGA
ATGTTGCGTTGCAGCTGACTAAAATCCGGTTTCATCGGCGGATTTTCACGCAGTTCCGGGTTCAGGTATT
CATTGTTAACGTAATAACCCACGCGGATGAATTCCTGGCCGTGATACGTGCAGGTAATCAGAACCACCGT
GACACCAACTGCGTCGGTTTCCGGAATCAGCGACGGGTTCGGAGCATCTGCTTGGAAAACAAACATATGA
CGACCTGCCGGGACCGGGCCCACCAGGACTGAGTCCAGGATCTGATCAAATTCTTCAGATTCCGCGCTGC
CCACATAGATAATTTTCCATTCCAGGTCATCGGCCAGCGCTTCGGAACATTCAAACGAGATTTCAAAGCG
GAACGGGCTATGGAACGGGGACGGATTTTCCAGCACTGCCACATTCAGCACCGAGACTTTCGCCATTGCG
GTACCGCCAAACGTCTCTTCAGGCCACTGACTAGCGATAACTTTCCCCACAACGGAACAACTCTCATTGC
ATGGGATCATTGGGTACTGTGGGTTTAGTGGTTGTAAAAACACCTGACCGCTATCCCTGATCAGTTTCTT
GAAGGTAAACTCATCACCCCCAAGTCTGGCTATGCAGAAATCACCTGGCTCAACAGCCTGCTCAGGGTCA
ACGAGAATTAACATTCCGTCAGGAAAGCTTGGCTTGGAGCCTGTTGGTGCGGTCATGGAATTACCTTCAA
CCTCAAGCCAGAATGCAGAATCACTGGCTTTTTTGGTTGTGCTTACCCATCTCTCCGCATCACCTTTGGT
AAAGGTTCTAAGCTCAGGTGAGAACATCCCTGCCTGAACATGAGAAAAAACAGGGTACTCATACTCACTT
CTAAGTGACGGCTGCATACTAACCGCTTCATACATCTCGTAGATTTCTCTGGCGATTGAAGGGCTAAATT
CTTCAACGCTAACTTTGAGAATTTTTGCAAGCAATGCGGCGTTATAAGCATTTAATGCATTGATGCCATT
AAATAAAGCACCAACGCCTGACTGCCCCATCCCCATCTTGTCTGCGACAGACGGCTGGGATAAGCCAAGT
TCATTTTTCTTTTTTTCATAAATTGCTTTAAGGCGACGTGCGTCCTCAAGCTGCTCTTGTGTTAATGGTT
TCTTTTTTGTGCTCATTATATGACCTAGCGAGCTGGTCTACTTAAGTGCTAGCAGTATCTCTATCACTGA
TAGGGATGTCAAGCGCGCTTGAAGAGATAAATTGCACTGAAATCTAGATGTCTCCAGACCGCTAGTAGAC
GAGTCCATGTCTCGAGAGCGAGGCTCTTCAAGCTCGCAAAATTGCTCTTCAAGCTCGCAAAAAACCCCGC
CCCTGACAGGGCGGGGTTTTTTCGCGTTCGATCCCGCGAAATTTAATTAACCAACACCGCCAGAGATACA
TTAGGCACCGGCGGCTTGACACTTTATGCTTCCGGCTCGGATACTGTGTGGAATTGAAAGAGGAACGTAC
GATGGTCAGTAAAGGCGAAGAGTTGTTTACGGGTGTAGTACCGATTTTAGTGGAACTCGATGGAGATGTG
AATGGGCATAAATTTTCGGTTTCAGGTGAAGGTGAAGGAGATGCCACCTATGGCAAACTGACGCTGAAGT
TCATCTGTACGACAGGCAAACTGCCTGTTCCGTGGCCAACACTGGTTACTACGCTGACCTATGGCGTTCA
ATGCTTTTCGCGTTATCCGGACCACATGAAACAGCATGACTTCTTTAAATCCGCGATGCCTGAAGGTTAC
GTACAAGAACGCACCATCTTCTTCAAAGATGACGGGAACTACAAAACCCGTGCAGAGGTCAAATTTGAGG
GTGACACCCTTGTGAATCGGATTGAGCTGAAAGGCATTGACTTTAAAGAAGATGGCAACATTCTGGGTCA
TAAACTGGAGTACAACTACAACAGCCATAACGTGTATATCATGGCGGACAAACAGAAGAATGGGATCAAA
GTGAATTTCAAGATTCGCCACAACATTGAAGATGGTAGTGTGCAGTTAGCCGACCACTATCAGCAGAATA
CCCCGATTGGCGATGGCCCAGTCTTGCTGCCGGATAATCATTACCTTAGCACCCAATCTGCGTTAAGCAA
AGATCCCAACGAAAAGCGCGATCACATGGTCCTCCTGGAATTTGTGACTGCTGCAGGCATCACTTTGGGT
ATGGATGAACTGTATAAGTGAAATTCCTGGTCCAGGAATTTCACATATTCAACGGGAAACGTCTTGCTCT
AGGCCGCGATTAAATTCCAACATGGATGCTGATTTATATGGGTATAAATGGGCTCGCGATAATGTCGGGC
AATCAGGTGCGACAATCTATCGATTGTATGGGAAGCCCGATGCGCCAGAGTTGTTTCTGAAACATGGCAA
AGGTAGCGTTGCCAATGATGTTACAGATGAGATGGTCAGACTAAACTGGCTGACGGAATTTATGCCTCTT
CCGACCATCAAGCATTTTATCCGTACTCCTGATGATGCATGGTTACTCACCACTGCGATCCCCGGGAAAA
CAGCATTCCAGGTATTAGAAGAATATCCTGATTCAGGTGAAAATATTGTTGATGCGCTGGCAGTGTTCCT
GCGCCGGTTGCATTCGATTCCTGTTTGTAATTGTCCTTTTAACAGCGATCGCGTATTTCGTCTCGCTCAG
GCGCAATCACGAATGAATAACGGTTTGGTTGATGCGAGTGATTTTGATGACGAGCGTAATGGCTGGCCTG
TTGAACAAGTCTGGAAAGAAATGCATAAACTTTTGCCATTCTCACCGGATTCAGTCGTCACTCATGGTGA
TTTCTCACTTGATAACCTTATTTTTGACGAGGGGAAATTAATAGGTTGTATTGATGTTGGACGAGTCGGA
ATCGCAGACCGATACCAGGATCTTGCCATCCTATGGAACTGCCTCGGTGAGTTTTCTCCTTCATTACAGA
AACGGCTTTTTCAAAAATATGGTATTGATAATCCTGATATGAATAAATTGCAGTTTCATTTGATGCTCGA
TGAGTTTTTCTAAGACTAGTGAATTAATTCATGAGCGGATACATATTTGAATGTATTTAGAAAAATAAAC
AAATAGGGGTTCCGCGCACATTTCCCCGAAAAGTGCCACCTAAATTGTAAGCGTTAATATTTTGTTAAAA
TTCGCGTTAAATTTTTGTTAAATCAGCTCATTTTTTAACCAATAGGCCGAAATCGGCAAAATCCCTTATA
AATCAAAAGAATAGACCGAGATAGGGT
[37 nt withheld, positions 4578-4614]
AAAGAACGTGGACTCCAACGTCAAAGG
[49 nt withheld, positions 4642-4690]
T
[41 nt withheld, positions 4692-4732]
T
[49 nt withheld, positions 4734-4782]
G
[122 nt withheld, positions 4784-4905]
AGATCTAAATAATAAAAAAGCCGGATTAATAATCTGGCTTTTTATATTCTCTCTCTAGTATATAAACGCA
GAAAGGCCCACCCGAAGGTGAGCCAGTGTGACGAACCCCCGCCTCAGAGTGGGAAAGCTAGAAATATTTT
ATCTGATTAATAAGATGATCTTCTTGAGATCGTTTTGGTCTGCGCGTAATCTCTTGCTCTGAAAACGAAA
AAACCGCCTTGCAGGGCGGTTTTTCGAAGGTTCTCTGAGCTACCAACTCTTTGAACCGAGGTAACTGGCT
TGGAGGAGCGCAGTCACCAAAACTTGTCCTTTCAGTTTAGCCTTAACCGGCGCATGACTTCAAGACTAAC
TCCTCTAAATCAATTACCAGTGGCTGCTGCCAGTGGTGCTTTTGCATGTCTTTCCGGGTTGGACTCAAGA
CGATAGTTACCGGATAAGGCGCAGCGGTCGGACTGAACGGGGGGTTCGTGCATACAGTCCAGCTTGGAGC
GAACTGCCTACCCGGAACTGAGTGTCAGGCGTGGAATGAGACAAACGCGGCCATAACAGCGGAATGACAC
CGGTAAACCGAAAGGCAGGAACAGGAGAGCGCACGAGGGAGCCGCCAGGGGGAAACGCCTGGTATCTTTA
TAGTCCTGTCGGGTTTCGCCACCACTGATTTGAGCGTCAGATTTCGTGATGCTTGTCAGGGGGGCGGAGC
CTATGGAAAAACGGCTTTGCCGCGGCCCTCTCACTTCCCTGTTAAGTATCTTCCTGGCATCTTCCAGGAA
ATCTCCGCCCCGTTCGTAAGCCATTTCCGCTCTCCGCAGTCGAACGACCGAGCGTAGCGAGTCAGTGCGA
ACGATCAAAAATAAGTGCCTTCCCATCAAAAAAATATTGACAACATAAAAAACTTTGTGTTATACTTGTA
ACGCTACATGGAGATTAACTCAATCTAGCTAGAGAGGCTTTACACTTTATGCTTCCGGCTCGTATAATGT
GTGGAATTGTGAGCGGATAACAATTTCACACAGGAAACAGCTATGACCATGATTACGGATTCACTGGAAC
TCTAGACCAAAGAGAGGACACAATGCAGGGTTCTGTGACAGAGTTTCTAAAACCGCGCCTGGTTGATATC
GAGCAAGTGAGTTCGACGCACGCCAAGGTGACCCTTGAGCCTTTAGAGCGTGGCTTTGGCCATACTCTGG
GTAACGCACTGCGCCGTATTCTGCTCTCATCGATGCCGGGTTGCGCGGTGACCGAGGTTGAGATTGATGG
TGTACTACATGAGTACAGCACCAAAGAAGGCGTTCAGGAAGATATCCTGGAAATCCTGCTCAACCTGAAA
GGGCTGGCGGTGAGAGTTCAGGGCAAAGATGAAGTTATTCTTACCTTGAATAAATCTGGCATTGGCCCTG
TGACTGCAGCCGATATCACCCACGACGGTGATGTCGAAATCGTCAAGCCGCAGCACGTGATCTGCCACCT
GACCGATGAGAACGCGTCTATTAGCATGCGTATCAAAGTTCAGCGCGGTCGTGGTTATGTGCCGGCTTCT
ACCCGAATTCATTCGGAAGAAGATGAGCGCCCAATCGGCCGTCTGCTGGTCGACGCATGCTACAGCCCTG
TGGAGCGTATTGCCTACAATGTTGAAGCAGCGCGTGTAGAACAGCGTACCGACCTGGACAAGCTGGTCAT
CGAAATGGAAACCAACGGCACAATCGATCCTGAAGAGGCGATTCGTCGTGCGGCAACCATTCTGGCTGAA
CAACTGGAAGCTTTCGTTGACTTACGTGATGTACGTCAGCCTGAAGTGAAAGAAGAGAAACCAGAGGCGG
CCGCAGGCGCGATGGGCACCATCATGCCGAAAGATATCCAGCTGGCGCGTCGTATCCGTGGCTGAGGATC
CTCTACGCCGGACGCACTCGGTTCCAAAAAAAAAAAAAAAGACGCTGAAAAGCGTCTTTTTTTTTTTTGG
TCCCCACTGGAGCACCTCAAAAACACCATCATACACTAAATCAGTAAGTT
