>Addgene plasmid #235110 | VN1313 pB2Hws_v30_pLWeakRBS_TIR371_cI-Asf1B+rpoA-IP1_Ddcm_eGFP-wcKanR | depositor partial sequence | sequence record 462570 | cI_E34P-Asf1B
ATGAGCACAAAAAAGAAACCATTAACACAAGAGCAGCTTGAGGACGCACGTCGCCTTAAAGCAATTTATG
AAAAAAAGAAAAATGAACTTGGCTTATCCCAGCCGTCTGTCGCAGACAAGATGGGGATGGGGCAGTCAGG
CGTTGGTGCTTTATTTAATGGCATCAATGCATTAAATGCTTATAACGCCGCATTGCTTGCAAAAATTCTC
AAAGTTAGCGTTGAAGAATTTAGCCCTTCAATCGCCAGAGAAATCTACGAGATGTATGAAGCGGTTAGTA
TGCAGCCGTCACTTAGAAGTGAGTATGAGTACCCTGTTTTTTCTCATGTTCAGGCAGGGATGTTCTCACC
TGAGCTTAGAACCTTTACCAAAGGTGATGCGGAGAGATGGGTAAGCACAACCAAAAAAGCCAGTGATTCT
GCATTCTGGCTTGAGGTTGAAGGTAATTCCATGACCGCACCAACAGGCTCCAAGCCAAGCTTTCCTGACG
GAATGTTAATTCTCGTTGACCCTGAGCAGGCTGTTGAGCCAGGTGATTTCTGCATAGCCAGACTTGGGGG
TGATGAGTTTACCTTCAAGAAACTGATCAGGGATAGCGGTCAGGTGTTTTTACAACCACTAAACCCACAG
TACCCAATGATCCCATGCAATGAGAGTTGTTCCGTTGTGGGGAAAGTTATCGCTAGTCAGTGGCCTGAAG
AGACGTTTGGCGGTACCGCAATGGCGAAAGTCTCGGTGCTGAATGTGGCAGTGCTGGAAAATCCGTCCCC
GTTCCATAGCCCGTTCCGCTTTGAAATCTCGTTTGAATGTTCCGAAGCGCTGGCCGATGACCTGGAATGG
AAAATTATCTATGTGGGCAGCGCGGAATCTGAAGAATTTGATCAGATCCTGGACTCAGTCCTGGTGGGCC
CGGTCCCGGCAGGTCGTCATATGTTTGTTTTCCAAGCAGATGCTCCGAACCCGTCGCTGATTCCGGAAAC
CGACGCAGTTGGTGTCACGGTGGTTCTGATTACCTGCACGTATCACGGCCAGGAATTCATCCGCGTGGGT
TATTACGTTAACAATGAATACCTGAACCCGGAACTGCGTGAAAATCCGCCGATGAAACCGGATTTTAGTC
AGCTGCAACGCAACATTCTGGCATCCAATCCGCGTGTTACCCGCTTCCATATCAATTGGGATAACTGA
