>Addgene plasmid #235110 | VN1313 pB2Hws_v30_pLWeakRBS_TIR371_cI-Asf1B+rpoA-IP1_Ddcm_eGFP-wcKanR | depositor partial sequence | sequence record 462571 | RpoA-IP1
ATGCAGGGTTCTGTGACAGAGTTTCTAAAACCGCGCCTGGTTGATATCGAGCAAGTGAGTTCGACGCACG
CCAAGGTGACCCTTGAGCCTTTAGAGCGTGGCTTTGGCCATACTCTGGGTAACGCACTGCGCCGTATTCT
GCTCTCATCGATGCCGGGTTGCGCGGTGACCGAGGTTGAGATTGATGGTGTACTACATGAGTACAGCACC
AAAGAAGGCGTTCAGGAAGATATCCTGGAAATCCTGCTCAACCTGAAAGGGCTGGCGGTGAGAGTTCAGG
GCAAAGATGAAGTTATTCTTACCTTGAATAAATCTGGCATTGGCCCTGTGACTGCAGCCGATATCACCCA
CGACGGTGATGTCGAAATCGTCAAGCCGCAGCACGTGATCTGCCACCTGACCGATGAGAACGCGTCTATT
AGCATGCGTATCAAAGTTCAGCGCGGTCGTGGTTATGTGCCGGCTTCTACCCGAATTCATTCGGAAGAAG
ATGAGCGCCCAATCGGCCGTCTGCTGGTCGACGCATGCTACAGCCCTGTGGAGCGTATTGCCTACAATGT
TGAAGCAGCGCGTGTAGAACAGCGTACCGACCTGGACAAGCTGGTCATCGAAATGGAAACCAACGGCACA
ATCGATCCTGAAGAGGCGATTCGTCGTGCGGCAACCATTCTGGCTGAACAACTGGAAGCTTTCGTTGACT
TACGTGATGTACGTCAGCCTGAAGTGAAAGAAGAGAAACCAGAGGCGGCCGCAGGCGCGATGGGCACCAT
CATGCCGAAAGATATCCAGCTGGCGCGTCGTATCCGTGGCTGA
